>Addgene plasmid #177425 | mCerulean3-Bik-s2193 | addgene full sequence | sequence record 347947 | Addgene NGS Result
CTTCGAACTCGAGGCTAGCTGGCCAGACATGATAAGATACATTGATGAGTTTGGACAAACCACAACTAGA
ATGCAGTGAAAAAAATGCTTTATTTGTGAAATTTGTGATGCTATTGCTTTATTTGTAACCATTATAAGCT
GCAATAAACAAGTTAACAACAACAATTGCATTCATTTTATGTTTCAGGTTCAGGGGGAGGTGTGGGAGGT
TTTTTAAAGCAAGTAAAACCTCTACAAATGTGGTATGGAAATGTTAATTAACTAGCCATGACCAAAATCC
CTTAACGTGAGTTTTCGTTCCACTGAGCGTCAGACCCCGTAGAAAAGATCAAAGGATCTTCTTGAGATCC
TTTTTTTCTGCGCGTAATCTGCTGCTTGCAAACAAAAAAACCACCGCTACCAGCGGTGGTTTGTTTGCCG
GATCAAGAGCTACCAACTCTTTTTCCGAAGGTAACTGGCTTCAGCAGAGCGCAGATACCAAATACTGTTC
TTCTAGTGTAGCCGTAGTTAGGCCACCACTTCAAGAACTCTGTAGCACCGCCTACATACCTCGCTCTGCT
AATCCTGTTACCAGTGGCTGCTGCCAGTGGCGATAAGTCGTGTCTTACCGGGTTGGACTCAAGACGATAG
TTACCGGATAAGGCGCAGCGGTCGGGCTGAACGGGGGTTCGTGCACACAGCCCAGCTTGGAGCGAACGAC
CTACACCGAACTGAGATACCTACAGCGTGAGCTATGAGAAAGCGCCACGCTTCCCGAAGGGAGAAAGGCG
GACAGGTATCCGGTAAGCGGCAGGGTCGGAACAGGAGAGCGCACGAGGGAGCTTCCAGGGGGAAACGCCT
GGTATCTTTATAGTCCTGTCGGGTTTCGCCACCTCTGACTTGAGCGTCGATTTTTGTGATGCTCGTCAGG
GGGGCGGAGCCTATGGAAAAACGCCAGCAACGCGGCCTTTTTACGGTTCCTGGCCTTTTGCTGGCCTTTT
GCTCACATGTTCTTAATTAACCTGCAGGGCCTGAAATAACCTCTGAAAGAGGAACTTGGTTAGGTACCTT
CTGAGGCTGAAAGAACCAGCTGTGGAATGTGTGTCAGTTAGGGTGTGGAAAGTCCCCAGGCTCCCCAGCA
GGCAGAAGTATGCAAAGCATGCATCTCAATTAGTCAGCAACCAGGTGTGGAAAGTCCCCAGGCTCCCCAG
CAGGCAGAAGTATGCAAAGCATGCATCTCAATTAGTCAGCAACCATAGTCCCACTAGTTCCGCCAGAGCG
CGCGAGGGCCTCCAGCGGCCGCCCCTCCCCCACAGCAGGGGCGGGGTCCCGCGCCCACCGGAAGGAGCGG
GCTCGGGGCGGGCGGCGCTGATTGGCCGGGGCGGGCCTGACGCCGACGCGGCTATAAGAGACCACAAGCG
ACCCGCAGGGCCAGACGTTCTTCGCCGAAGCTTGCCGTCAGAACGCAGGTGAGGGGCGGGTGTGGCTTCC
GCGGGCCGCCGAGCTGGAGGTCCTGCTCCGAGCGGGCCGGGCCCCGCTGTCGTCGGCGGGGATTAGCTGC
GAGCATTCCCGCTTCGAGTTGCGGGCGGCGCGGGAGGCAGAGTGCGAGGCCTAGCGGCAACCCCGTAGCC
TCGCCTCGTGTCCGGCTTGAGGCCTAGCGTGGTGTCCGCGCCGCCGCCGCGTGCTACTCCGGCCGCACTC
TGGTCTTTTTTTTTTTTGTTGTTGTTGCCCTGCTGCCTTCGATTGCCGTTCAGCAATAGGGGCTAACAAA
GGGAGGGTGCGGGGCTTGCTCGCCCGGAGCCCGGAGAGGTCATGGTTGGGGAGGAATGGAGGGACAGGAG
TGGCGGCTGGGGCCCGCCCGCCTTCGGAGCACATGTCCGACGCCACCTGGATGGGGCGAGGCCTGGGGTT
TTTCCCGAAGCAACCAGGCTGGGGTTAGCGTGCCGAGGCCATGTGGCCCCAGCACCCGGCACGATCTGGC
TTGGCGGCGCCGCGTTGCCCTGCCTCCCTAACTAGGGTGAGGCCATCCCGTCCGGCACCAGTTGCGTGCG
TGGAAAGATGGCCGCTCCCGGGCCCTGTTGCAAGGAGCTCAAAATGGAGGACGCGGCAGCCCGGTGGAGC
GGGCGGGTGAGTCACCCACACAAAGGAAGAGGGCCTGGTCCCTCACCGGCTGCTGCTTCCTGTGACCCCG
TGGTCCTATCGGCCGCAATAGTCACCTCGGGCTTTTGAGCACGGCTAGTCGCGGCGGGGGGAGGGGATGT
AATGGCGTTGGAGTTTGTTCACATTTGGTGGGTGGAGACTAGTCAGGCCAGCCTGGCGCTGGAAGTCATT
TTTGGAATTTGTCCCCTTGAGTTTTGAGCGGAGCTAATTCAAAGCAACCGGTCGCCACCATGGTGAGCAA
GGGCGAGGAGCTGTTCACCGGGGTGGTGCCCATCCTGGTCGAGCTGGACGGCGACGTAAACGGCCACAAG
TTCAGCGTGTCCGGCGAGGGCGAGGGCGATGCCACCTACGGCAAGCTGACCCTGAAGTTCATCTGCACCA
CCGGCAAGCTGCCCGTGCCCTGGCCCACCCTCGTGACCACCCTGAGCTGGGGCGTGCAGTGCTTCGCCCG
CTACCCCGACCACATGAAGCAGCACGACTTCTTCAAGTCCGCCATGCCCGAAGGCTACGTCCAGGAGCGC
ACCATCTTCTTCAAGGACGACGGCAACTACAAGACCCGCGCCGAGGTGAAGTTCGAGGGCGACACCCTGG
TGAACCGCATCGAGCTGAAGGGCATCGACTTCAAGGAGGACGGCAACATCCTGGGGCACAAGCTGGAGTA
CAACGCCATCCACGGCAACGTCTATATCACCGCCGACAAGCAGAAGAACGGCATCAAGGCCAACTTCGGC
CTCAACTGCAACATCGAGGACGGCAGCGTGCAGCTCGCCGACCACTACCAGCAGAACACCCCCATCGGCG
ACGGCCCCGTGCTGCTGCCCGACAACCACTACCTGAGCACCCAGTCCAAGCTGAGCAAAGACCCCAACGA
GAAGCGCGATCACATGGTCCTGCTGGAGTTCGTGACCGCCGCCGGGATCACTCTCGGCATGGACGAGCTG
TACAAGTCTGGACTCAGATCCCGAGGAGGCATGTCTGAAGTAAGACCCCTCTCCAGAGACATCTTGATGG
AGACCCTCCTGTATGAGCAGCTCCTGGAACCCCCGACCATGGAGGTTCTTGGCATGACTGACTCTGAAGA
GGACCTGGACCCTATGGAGGACTTCGATTCTTTGGAATGCATGGAGGGCAGTGACGCATTGGCCCTGCGG
CTGGCCTGCATCGGGGACGAGATGGACGTGAGCCTCAGGGCCCCGCGCCTGGCCCAGCTCTCCGAGGTGG
CCATGCACAGCCTGGGTCTGGCTTTCATCTACGACCAGACTGAGGACATCAGGGATGTTCTTAGAAGTTT
CATGGACGGTTTCACCACACTTAAGGAGAACATAATGAGGTTCTGGAGATCCCCGAACCCCGGGTCCTGG
GTGTCCTGCGAACAGGTGCTGCTGGCGCTGCTGCTGCTGCTGGCGCTGCTGCTGCCGCTGCTCAGCGGGG
GCCTGCACCTGCTGCTCAAGTGACTCGAGCTCAAGCTTCGAATTCTGCAGTCGACCCTAGGAGCAGGTTT
CCCCAATGACACAAAACGTGCAACTTGAAACTCCGCCTGGTCTTTCCAGGTCTAGAGGGGTAACACTTTG
TACTGCGTTTGGCTCCACGCTCGATCCACTGGCGAGTGTTAGTAACAGCACTGTTGCTTCGTAGCGGAGC
ATGACGGCCGTGGGAACTCCTCCTTGGTAACAAGGACCCACGGGGCCAAAAGCCACGCCCACACGGGCCC
GTCATGTGTGCAACCCCAGCACGGCGACTTTACTGCGAAACCCACTTTAAAGTGACATTGAAACTGGTAC
CCACACACTGGTGACAGGCTAAGGATGCCCTTCAGGTACCCCGAGGTAACACGCGACACTCGGGATCTGA
GAAGGGGACTGGGGCTTCTATAAAAGCGCTCGGTTTAAAAAGCTTCTATGCCTGAATAGGTGACCGGAGG
TCGGCACCTTTCCTTTGCAATTACTGACCCTATGAATACAACTGACTGTTTGACAATTAATCATCGGCAT
AGTATATCGGCATAGTATAATACGACTCACTATAGGAGGGCCACCATGAAGACCTTCAACATCTCTCAGC
AGGATCTGGAGCTGGTGGAGGTCGCCACTGAGAAGATCACCATGCTCTATGAGGACAACAAGCACCATGT
CGGGGCGGCCATCAGGACCAAGACTGGGGAGATCATCTCTGCTGTCCACATTGAGGCCTACATTGGCAGG
GTCACTGTCTGTGCTGAAGCCATTGCCATTGGGTCTGCTGTGAGCAACGGGCAGAAGGACTTTGACACCA
TTGTGGCTGTCAGGCACCCCTACTCTGATGAGGTGGACAGATCCATCAGGGTGGTCAGCCCCTGTGGCAT
GTGCAGAGAGCTCATCTCTGACTATGCTCCTGACTGCTTTGTGCTCATTGAGATGAATGGCAAGCTGGTC
AAAACCACCATTGAGGAACTCATCCCCCTCAAGTACACCAGGAACTAAACCTGAATT
Features (pLannotate 1.2.2; 12 found; start..end, strand, type, name):
     33..154     -  polyA_signal   SV40 poly(A) signal: SV40 polyadenylation signal
    177..248     -  CDS            large T antigen (fragment): large T antigen from SV40 (simian virus 40)
    342..929     +  rep_origin     ori: high-copy-number ColE1/pMB1/pBR322/pUC origin of replication
   1051..1242    +  promoter       SV40 promoter (fragment): SV40 enhancer and early promoter
   1449..2350    +  intron         mEF-1α intron: intron upstream of the start codon of mouse EF-1α
   2370..3086    +  CDS            mCerulean3: mCerulean3 is a basic (constitutively fluorescent) cyan fluorescent protein published in 2011, derived from Aequorea victoria. It is reported to be a somewhat slowly-maturing monomer with very low acid sensitivity.
   3111..3590    +  CDS            BIK: BIK_HUMAN - Also known as NBK. Experimental evidence at protein level: Swiss-Prot protein existence level 1. Accelerates programmed cell death. Association to the apoptosis repressors Bcl-X(L), BHRF1, Bcl-2 or its adenovirus homolog E1B 19k protein suppresses this death-promoting activity. Does not interact with BAX. From Homo sapiens (Human).
   3594..3625    +  misc_feature   MCS (fragment): multiple cloning site
   3632..4076    +  misc_feature   FMDV IRES: internal ribosome entry site (IRES) of the foot-and-mouth disease virus
   4110..4128    +  promoter       tac promoter (fragment): strong E. coli promoter; hybrid between the trp and lac UV5 promoters
   4148..4166    +  promoter       T7 promoter: promoter for bacteriophage T7 RNA polymerase
   4176..4595    +  CDS            bsr: BSR_BACCE - Experimental evidence at protein level: Swiss-Prot protein existence level 1. Catalyzes the deamination of the cytosine moiety of the antibiotics blasticidin S, cytomycin and acetylblasticidin S. From Bacillus cereus.
