[The description below was written by a language model from this plasmid's Addgene catalogue record and pLannotate feature annotations shown in this document.]
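Description:
mCerulean3-Bik-s2193 is a 4.6 kb mammalian expression plasmid built on the s2193 backbone that produces human BIK (Bcl-2-interacting killer, also called NBK), a pro-apoptotic Bcl-2 family protein, with the cyan fluorescent protein mCerulean3 fused to its N-terminus. The depositor notes a short flexible four-residue linker between the fluorescent protein and BIK. The catalogue lists the promoter as human ferritin. The automated annotation does not label a ferritin element, but it does detect a fragment of the SV40 enhancer/early promoter followed by the mouse EF-1α intron immediately upstream of the mCerulean3 start, which suggests a composite promoter region in which these elements boost transcription and the intron aids expression.

Downstream of the fusion ORF and a remnant multiple cloning site lies an FMDV IRES followed by the bsr gene, which encodes blasticidin S deaminase, and the unit terminates in an SV40 polyadenylation signal. This layout suggests a bicistronic transcript in which blasticidin resistance is translated from the same mRNA as mCerulean3-BIK, so drug selection enriches for cells that also express the fusion. Short bacterial promoter elements (a tac fragment and a T7 promoter) sit just ahead of bsr, which is consistent with blasticidin being the recorded selection in E. coli as well; no separate bacterial resistance marker is annotated. Replication in bacteria relies on a ColE1/pUC-type origin, which the annotation describes as high copy although the catalogue lists the plasmid as low copy.

According to the record, the plasmid was used to generate stable BMK-DKO cell lines expressing fluorescently tagged BIK.
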