Addgene plasmid #177425: mCerulean3-Bik-s2193
Purpose: To express mCerulean3 fused to the N-terminus of the Bcl-2 family protein, Bik, in a plasmid with Blasticidin resistance. Used to make stable BMK-DKO cell lines.
Depositing lab: David Andrews. Depositing organization: Sunnybrook Research Institute.
Backbone
  Vector backbone: s2193
  Vector type: Mammalian Expression
  Selectable markers: Blasticidin
Growth in bacteria
  Bacterial resistance: Blasticidin, 100 μg/mL
  Growth temperature: 37°C
  Growth strain: DH5alpha
  Copy number: Low Copy
Gene/Insert
  Gene/Insert name: Bik, Bcl-2-interacting killer, or Apoptosis inducer NBK (alt name: CBik, mCerulean3-Bik, mCer3-Bik)
  Species: H. sapiens (human)
  Entrez Gene: BIK (a.k.a. BIP1, BP4, NBK)
  Promoter: Human ferritin
  Tag / fusion protein: mCerulean3 (N terminal on insert)
  Cloning method: Restriction Enzyme
  Sequencing primers: 5′ CCTTGAGTTTTGAGCGGAGCTAA; 3′ TTACCCCTCTAGACCTGGAAAG
Resource information
  A portion of this plasmid was derived from a plasmid made by: Bik sequence aligns with H. sapiens BCL2 interacting killer (BIK), mRNA; NCBI Reference Sequence: NM_001197.5. mCerulean3 sequence received from Mark Rizzo PMID: 21479270.
Terms and licenses: Academic/Nonprofit Terms; Industry Terms: Not Available to Industry
Depositor comments: Transfection of this plasmid will express mCerulean3-fused to the N-terminus of Bik. There is a flexible, 4 aa linker "SRGG", between mCerulean3 and Bik.
How to cite: mCerulean3-Bik-s2193 was a gift from David Andrews (Addgene plasmid # 177425 ; http://n2t.net/addgene:177425 ; RRID:Addgene_177425)
